>Addgene plasmid #84546 | pNCS-CyRFP1 | depositor full sequence | sequence record 161607 | pNCS-CyRFP1 sequence 3618 bps
GATCTCGATCCCGCGAAATTAATACGACTCACTATAGGGAGACCACAACGGTTTCCCTCTAGAATCACCG
AGTTTATTCTTGACACCTGATGCGATGAATGATATAATAGGAAAGTACTGTTTTGTTTAACTTTAAGAAG
GGGATATACATATGCGGGGTTCTCATCATCATCATCATCATGGTATGGCTAGCATGACTGGTGGACAGCA
AATGGGTCGGGATCTGTACGACGATGACGATAAGGATCCGATGGTGAGCAAGGGCGAGGAGCTGATCAAG
GAGAACATGAGAAGCAAGCTGTACCTGGAAGGCAGCGTGAACGGCCACCAGTTCAAGTGCACCCACGAAG
GGGAGGGCAAGCCCTACGAGGGCAAGCAGACCAACAGGATCAAGGTGGTGGAGGGAGGCCCCCTGCCGTT
CGCATTCGACATCCTGGCCACCATGTTTATGTACGGGAGCAAGGTGTTCATCAAGTACCCCGCCGACCTC
CCCGATTATTTTAAGCAGTCCTTCCCTGAGGGCTTCACATGGGAGAGAGTCATGGTGTTCGAAGACGGGG
GCGTGCTGACCGCCACCCAGGACACCAGCCTCCAGGACGGCGAGCTCATCTACAACGTCAAGCTCAGAGG
GGTGAACTTCCCAGCCAACGGCCCCGTGATGCAGAAGAAAACACTGGGCTGGGAGCCCAGCACCGAGACC
ATGTACCCCGCTGACGGCGGCCTGGAAGGCAGATGCGACAAGGCCCTGAAGCTCGTGGGCGGGGGCCACC
TGCACGTCAACTTCAAGACCACATACAAGTCCAAGAAACCCGTGAAGATGCCCGGCGTCCACTACGTGGA
CCGCAGACTGGAAAGAATCAAGGAGGCCGACAACGAGACCTACGTCGAGCAGTACGAGCACGCTGTGGCC
AGATACTCCAACCTGGGCGGAGGCATGGACGAGCTGTACAAGTAATGAATTCGAAGCTTGATCCGGCTGC
TAACAAAGCCCGAAAGGAAGCTGAGTTGGCTGCTGCCACCGCTGAGCAATAACTAGCATAACCCCTTGGG
GCCTCTAAACGGGTCTTGAGGGGTTTTTTGCTGAAAGGAGGAACTATATCCGGATCTGGCGTAATAGCGA
AGAGGCCCGCACCGATCGCCCTTCCCAACAGTTGCGCAGCCTGAATGGCGAATGGG
[124 nt withheld, positions 1177-1300]
C
[91 nt withheld, positions 1302-1392]
A
[49 nt withheld, positions 1394-1442]
CCTTTGACGTTGGAGTCCACGTTCTTT
[37 nt withheld, positions 1470-1506]
ACCCTATCTCGGTCTATTCTTTTGATTTATAAGGGATTTTGCCGATTTCGGCCTATTGGTTAAAAAATGA
GCTGATTTAACAAAAATTTAACGCGAATTTTAACAAAATATTAACGCTTACAATTTAGGTGGCACTTTTC
GGGGAAATGTGCGCGGAACCCCTATTTGTTTATTTTTCTAAATACATTCAAATATGTATCCGCTCATGAG
ACAATAACCCTGATAAATGCTTCAATAATATTGAAAAAGGAAGAGTATGAGTATTCAACATTTCCGTGTC
GCCCTTATTCCCTTTTTTGCGGCATTTTGCCTTCCTGTTTTTGCTCACCCAGAAACGCTGGTGAAAGTAA
AAGATGCTGAAGATCAGTTGGGTGCACGAGTGGGTTACATCGAACTGGATCTCAACAGCGGTAAGATCCT
TGAGAGTTTTCGCCCCGAAGAACGTTTTCCAATGATGAGCACTTTTAAAGTTCTGCTATGTGGCGCGGTA
TTATCCCGTATTGACGCCGGGCAAGAGCAACTCGGTCGCCGCATACACTATTCTCAGAATGACTTGGTTG
AGTACTCACCAGTCACAGAAAAGCATCTTACGGATGGCATGACAGTAAGAGAATTATGCAGTGCTGCCAT
AACCATGAGTGATAACACTGCGGCCAACTTACTTCTGACAACGATCGGAGGACCGAAGGAGCTAACCGCT
TTTTTGCACAACATGGGGGATCATGTAACTCGCCTTGATCGTTGGGAACCGGAGCTGAATGAAGCCATAC
CAAACGACGAGCGTGACACCACGATGCCTGTAGCAATGGCAACAACGTTGCGCAAACTATTAACTGGCGA
ACTACTTACTCTAGCTTCCCGGCAACAATTAATAGACTGGATGGAGGCGGATAAAGTTGCAGGACCACTT
CTGCGCTCGGCCCTTCCGGCTGGCTGGTTTATTGCTGATAAATCTGGAGCCGGTGAGCGTGGGTCTCGCG
GTATCATTGCAGCACTGGGGCCAGATGGTAAGCCCTCCCGTATCGTAGTTATCTACACGACGGGGAGTCA
GGCAACTATGGATGAACGAAATAGACAGATCGCTGAGATAGGTGCCTCACTGATTAAGCATTGGTAACTG
TCAGACCAAGTTTACTCATATATACTTTAGATTGATTTAAAACTTCATTTTTAATTTAAAAGGATCTAGG
TGAAGATCCTTTTTGATAATCTCATGACCAAAATCCCTTAACGTGAGTTTTCGTTCCACTGAGCGTCAGA
CCCCGTAGAAAAGATCAAAGGATCTTCTTGAGATCCTTTTTTTCTGCGCGTAATCTGCTGCTTGCAAACA
AAAAAACCACCGCTACCAGCGGTGGTTTGTTTGCCGGATCAAGAGCTACCAACTCTTTTTCCGAAGGTAA
CTGGCTTCAGCAGAGCGCAGATACCAAATACTGTTCTTCTAGTGTAGCCGTAGTTAGGCCACCACTTCAA
GAACTCTGTAGCACCGCCTACATACCTCGCTCTGCTAATCCTGTTACCAGTGGCTGCTGCCAGTGGCGAT
AAGTCGTGTCTTACCGGGTTGGACTCAAGACGATAGTTACCGGATAAGGCGCAGCGGTCGGGCTGAACGG
GGGGTTCGTGCACACAGCCCAGCTTGGAGCGAACGACCTACACCGAACTGAGATACCTACAGCGTGAGCT
ATGAGAAAGCGCCACGCTTCCCGAAGGGAGAAAGGCGGACAGGTATCCGGTAAGCGGCAGGGTCGGAACA
GGAGAGCGCACGAGGGAGCTTCCAGGGGGAAACGCCTGGTATCTTTATAGTCCTGTCGGGTTTCGCCACC
TCTGACTTGAGCGTCGATTTTTGTGATGCTCGTCAGGGGGGCGGAGCCTATGGAAAAACGCCAGCAACGC
GGCCTTTTTACGGTTCCTGGCCTTTTGCTGGCCTTTTGCTCACATGTTCTTTCCTGCGTTATCCCCTGAT
TCTGTGGATAACCGTATTACCGCCTTTGAGTGAGCTGATACCGCTCGCCGCAGCCGAACGACCGAGCGCA
GCGAGTCAGTGAGCGAGGAAGCGGAAGAGCGCCCAATACGCAAACCGCCTCTCCCCGCGCGTTGGCCGAT
TCATTAATGCAG
Features (pLannotate 1.2.2; 14 found; start..end, strand, type, name):
     20..38      +  promoter       T7 promoter: promoter for bacteriophage T7 RNA polymerase
    122..141     +  RBS            RBS (fragment): efficient ribosome binding site from bacteriophage T7 gene 10 (Olins and Rangwala, 1989)
    164..184     +  CDS            capTEV™ (fragment): composite tag for in vivo biotinylation, TEV protease cleavage, and 6xHis tagging
    185..217     +  CDS            T7 tag (gene 10 leader): leader peptide from bacteriophage T7 gene 10 promotes efficient translation in E. coli
    221..244     +  CDS            Xpress™ tag: Xpress™ epitope tag, including an enterokinase recognition and cleavage site
    251..952     +  CDS            CyRFP1: CyRFP1 is a yellow fluorescent protein published in 2016, derived from Entacmaea quadricolor. It is reported to be a very rapidly-maturing dimer.
    976..1025    +  CDS            SET1 (fragment): solubility-enhancement tag derived from T7 phage gene 10B
   1033..1080    +  terminator     T7 terminator: transcription terminator for bacteriophage T7 RNA polymerase
   1106..1172    +  CDS            lacZα (fragment): LacZα fragment of β-galactosidase; lacZ fragment
   1177..1605    +  rep_origin     f1 ori (sequence partly withheld): f1 bacteriophage origin of replication; arrow indicates direction of (+) strand synthesis
   1658..1762    +  promoter       AmpR promoter: bla
   1763..2623    +  CDS            AmpR: β-lactamase; bla; confers resistance to ampicillin, carbenicillin, and related antibiotics
   2794..3382    +  rep_origin     ori: high-copy-number ColE1/pMB1/pBR322/pUC origin of replication
   3565..3618    +  CDS            lacI (fragment): lac repressor; lacI; The lac repressor binds to the lac operator to inhibit transcription in E. coli. This inhibition can be relieved by adding lactose or isopropyl-β-D-thiogalactopyranoside (IPTG).
