[The description below was written by a language model from this plasmid's Addgene catalogue record and pLannotate feature annotations shown in this document.]
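Description:
pNCS-CyRFP1 is a small, high-copy bacterial expression plasmid (about 3.6 kb) built on the pNCS backbone for producing the fluorescent protein CyRFP1 in E. coli. It replicates from a ColE1/pUC-type origin and is selected with ampicillin through a β-lactamase gene driven by its own promoter. An f1 phage origin is also present, which in principle allows single-stranded DNA production with helper phage. Short fragments annotated as lacZα and lacI appear to be backbone remnants rather than functional genes.

The 702 bp CyRFP1 coding sequence sits between retained BamHI and EcoRI sites. Upstream, the annotation shows a T7 promoter and a T7 gene 10 ribosome binding site, and a T7 terminator lies downstream. The backbone supplies an N-terminal leader fused to the insert: a His tag (picked up by the annotation software as a fragment of a composite 6xHis-containing tag), the T7 gene 10 leader peptide that promotes efficient translation, and an Xpress epitope containing an enterokinase cleavage site. This arrangement allows affinity purification on metal-chelate resin, immunodetection, and optional removal of the tag. A short fragment matching a T7 gene 10B-derived solubility tag lies after the coding sequence, and the record does not indicate that it is translated as part of the protein.

CyRFP1 derives from an Entacmaea quadricolor protein and is annotated as a rapidly maturing dimer. The automated annotation labels it yellow, while its name and the associated publication on red-shifted proteins for dual-color fluorescence lifetime imaging place it among red fluorescent proteins. The plasmid serves for bacterial expression of the tagged protein.
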