Addgene plasmid #84546: pNCS-CyRFP1
Purpose: Bacterial expression of CyRFP1
Depositing lab: Michael Lin. Depositing organization: Stanford University. Publication: Simultaneous dual-color fluorescence lifetime imaging with novel red-shifted fluorescent proteins. Laviv T, Kim BB, Chu J, Lam AJ, Lin MZ, Yasuda R. Nat Methods. 2016 Oct 31. doi: 10.1038/nmeth.4046. PubMed 27798609.
Backbone
  Vector backbone: pNCS
  Backbone size w/o insert (bp): 2834
  Vector type: Bacterial Expression
Growth in bacteria
  Bacterial resistance: Ampicillin, 100 μg/mL
  Growth temperature: 37°C
  Growth strain: DH5alpha
  Copy number: High Copy
Gene/Insert
  Gene/Insert name: CyRFP1
  Insert size (bp): 702
  Tag / fusion protein: His (N terminal on backbone)
  Cloning method: Restriction Enzyme; 5′ cloning site BamHI (not destroyed); 3′ cloning site EcoRI (not destroyed)
  Sequencing primers: 5′ T7; 3′ T7term
Terms and licenses: Academic/Nonprofit Terms; Industry Terms: Not Available to Industry
How to cite: pNCS-CyRFP1 was a gift from Michael Lin (Addgene plasmid # 84546 ; http://n2t.net/addgene:84546 ; RRID:Addgene_84546)
