>Addgene plasmid #84546 | pNCS-CyRFP1 | addgene partial sequence | sequence record 164204 | T7 5'-TAATACGACTCACTATAGGG-3'
GAGTTTATTCTTGACACCTGATGCGATGAATGATATAATAGGAAAGTACTGTTTTGTTTAACTTTAAGAA
GGAGATATACATATGCGGGGTTCTCATCATCATCATCATCATGGTATGGCTAGCATGACTGGTGGACAGC
AAATGGGTCGGGATCTGTACGACGATGACGATAAGGATCCGATGGTGAGCAAGGGCGAGGAGCTGATCAA
GGAGAACATGAGAAGCAAGCTGTACCTGGAAGGCAGCGTGAACGGCCACCAGTTCAAGTGCACCCACGAA
GGGGAGGGCAAGCCCTACGAGGGCAAGCAGACCAACAGGATCAAGGTGGTGGAGGGAGGCCCCCTGCCGT
TCGCATTCGACATCCTGGCCACCATGTTTATGTACGGGAGCAAGGTGTTCATCAAGTACCCCGCCGACCT
CCCCGATTATTTTAAGCAGTCCTTCCCTGAGGGCTTCACATGGGAGAGAGTCATGGTGTTCGAAGACGGG
GGCGTGCTGACCGCCACCCAGGACACCAGCCTCCAGGACGGCGAGCTCATCTACAACGTCAAGCTCAGAG
GGGTGAACTTCCCAGCCAACGGCCCCGTGATGCAGAAGAAAACACTGGGCTGGGAGCCCAGCACCGAGAC
CATGTACCCCGCTGACGGCGGCCTGGAAGGCAGATGCGACAAGGCCCTGAAGCTCGTGGGCGGGGGCCAC
CTGCACGTCAACTTC
