>Addgene plasmid #84546 | pNCS-CyRFP1 | addgene partial sequence | sequence record 164205 | T7term 5'-GCTAGTTATTGCTCAGCGG-3'
AGCAGCCGGATCAAGCTTCGAATTCATTACTTGTACAGCTCGTCCATGCCTCCGCCCAGGTTGGAGTATC
TGGCCACAGCGTGCTCGTACTGCTCGACGTAGGTCTCGTTGTCGGCCTCCTTGATTCTTTCCAGTCTGCG
GTCCACGTAGTGGACGCCGGGCATCTTCACGGGTTTCTTGGACTTGTATGTGGTCTTGAAGTTGACGTGC
AGGTGGCCCCCGCCCACGAGCTTCAGGGCCTTGTCGCATCTGCCTTCCAGGCCGCCGTCAGCGGGGTACA
TGGTCTCGGTGCTGGGCTCCCAGCCCAGTGTTTTCTTCTGCATCACGGGGCCGTTGGCTGGGAAGTTCAC
CCCTCTGAGCTTGACGTTGTAGATGAGCTCGCCGTCCTGGAGGCTGGTGTCCTGGGTGGCGGTCAGCACG
CCCCCGTCTTCGAACACCATGACTCTCTCCCATGTGAAGCCCTCAGGGAAGGACTGCTTAAAATAATCGG
GGAGGTCGGCGGGGTACTTGATGAACACCTTGCTCCCGTACATAAACATGGTGGCCAGGATGTCGAATGC
GAACGGCAGGGGGCCTCCCTCCACCACCTTGATCCTGTTGGTCTGCTTGCCCTCGTAGGGCTTGCCCTCC
CCTTCGTGGGTGCACTTGAACTGGTGGCCGTTCACGCTGCCTTCCAGGTACAGCTTGCTTCTCATGTTCT
CCTTGATCAGCTCCTCGCCCTTGCTCACCATCGGATCCTTATCGTCATCGTCGTACAGATCCCGACCCAT
TTGCTGTCCACCAGTCATGCTAGCCATACCATGATGATGATGATGATGAGAACCCCGCATATGTATATCT
CCTTCTTAAAGTTAAACAAA
